Addgene plasmid #232022: pHUE-Clu-α-tail-H7-GFP
Purpose: Expression of a His6-Ubiquitin-Clu(228-262)-eGFP fusion protein
Depositing lab: Franz-Ulrich Hartl. Depositing organization: Max Planck Institute of Biochemistry.
Backbone
  Vector backbone: pHUE
  Backbone size w/o insert (bp): 6730
  Vector type: Bacterial Expression
Growth in bacteria
  Bacterial resistance: Ampicillin, 100 μg/mL
  Growth temperature: Room Temperature
  Growth strain: DH5alpha
  Copy number: High Copy
Gene/Insert
  Gene/Insert name: Clu(228-262)-eGFP
  Species: H. sapiens (human)
  Entrez Gene: CLU (a.k.a. AAG4, APO-J, APOJ, CLI, CLU1, CLU2, KUB1, NA1/NA2, SGP-2, SGP2, SP-40, TRPM-2, TRPM2)
  Promoter: T7
  Tag / fusion protein: His6-Ubiquitin (N terminal on insert)
  Cloning method: Restriction Enzyme; 5′ cloning site Unknown (unknown if destroyed)
Terms and licenses: Academic/Nonprofit Terms; Industry Terms: Not Available to Industry
How to cite: pHUE-Clu-α-tail-H7-GFP was a gift from Franz-Ulrich Hartl (Addgene plasmid # 232022 ; http://n2t.net/addgene:232022 ; RRID:Addgene_232022)
