[The description below was written by a language model from this plasmid's Addgene catalogue record and pLannotate feature annotations shown in this document.]
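Description:
pHUE-Clu-α-tail-H7-GFP is a bacterial expression plasmid built on the pHUE (histidine-tagged ubiquitin expression) backbone, designed to produce a His6-ubiquitin-Clu(228-262)-eGFP fusion protein in E. coli. It is propagated through a ColE1/pBR322-type origin with ampicillin selection via β-lactamase. The catalogue lists it as high copy, although the annotated backbone also retains the pBR322 bom region and the rop gene, which normally moderates copy number. Several tetracycline-resistance fragments are annotated, but these are non-functional remnants of the parental vector. The sequenced record is 6,733 nt, essentially the same as the figure listed as backbone size without insert, so that catalogue value probably reflects the whole plasmid.

Expression is driven by a T7 promoter paired with a lac operator and the T7 gene 10 ribosome binding site, with a plasmid-borne lacI gene supplying repressor. Transcription therefore depends on a host providing T7 RNA polymerase and is inducible with IPTG, and it ends at a T7 terminator. The open reading frame begins with a His tag (picked up by the annotation as a fragment of a composite tag) and a thrombin recognition site, followed by ubiquitin, a 105-nt segment of human clusterin (CLU, also known as apolipoprotein J) corresponding to residues 228-262, and then EGFP. The short match to a T7 gene 10-derived tag downstream of EGFP is likely vector-derived sequence.

In the pHUE system, the His tag permits affinity purification, and the ubiquitin moiety can be removed precisely by a deubiquitinating enzyme, releasing the downstream protein without extra N-terminal residues. Here that would yield the clusterin α-chain tail segment fused to GFP. The record does not state the specific experimental application.
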