Features (pLannotate 1.2.2; 22 found; start..end, strand, type, name):
     21..39      +  promoter       T7 promoter: promoter for bacteriophage T7 RNA polymerase
     40..64      +  protein_bind   lac operator: The lac repressor binds to the lac operator to inhibit transcription in E. coli. This inhibition can be relieved by adding lactose or isopropyl-β-D-thiogalactopyranoside (IPTG). lac repressor encoded by lacI
     79..101     +  RBS            RBS: efficient ribosome binding site from bacteriophage T7 gene 10 (Olins and Rangwala, 1989)
    120..136     +  CDS            capTEV™ (fragment): composite tag for in vivo biotinylation, TEV protease cleavage, and 6xHis tagging
    147..164     +  CDS            thrombin site: thrombin recognition and cleavage site
    168..395     +  CDS            UBIQ_CERCA: Experimental evidence at protein level: Swiss-Prot protein existence level 1. Ubiquitin exists either covalently attached to another protein, or free (unanchored). When covalently bound, it is conjugated to target proteins via an isopeptide bond either as a monomer (monoubiquitin), a polymer linked via different Lys residues of the ubiquitin (polyubiquitin chains) or a linear polymer linked via the initiator Met of the ubiquitin (linear polyubiquitin chains). Polyubiquitin chains, when attached to a target protein, have different functions depending on the Lys residue of the ubiquitin that is
    396..500     +  CDS            CLU (fragment): CLUS_HUMAN - Also known as APOJ From Homo sapiens (Human).
    507..1226    +  CDS            EGFP: the original enhanced GFP (Yang et al., 1996) mammalian codon-optimized
   1238..1287    +  CDS            SET1 (fragment): solubility-enhancement tag derived from T7 phage gene 10B
   1295..1342    +  terminator     T7 terminator: transcription terminator for bacteriophage T7 RNA polymerase
   1365..1469    -  CDS            TcR (fragment): tetracycline efflux protein; tet; confers resistance to tetracycline
   1631..1735    +  promoter       AmpR promoter: bla
   1736..2596    +  CDS            AmpR: β-lactamase; bla; confers resistance to ampicillin, carbenicillin, and related antibiotics
   2767..3355    +  rep_origin     ori: high-copy-number ColE1/pMB1/pBR322/pUC origin of replication
   3541..3680    -  misc_feature   bom: basis of mobility region from pBR322
   3782..3973    -  CDS            rop: Rop protein, which maintains plasmids at low copy number; rop
   3990..4370    +  CDS            YPB1_ECOLX: Protein predicted: Swiss-Prot protein existence level 4. From Escherichia coli.
   4612..5236    -  CDS            TcR (fragment): tetracycline efflux protein; tet; confers resistance to tetracycline
   5251..5272    -  protein_bind   CAP binding site: CAP binding activates transcription in the presence of cAMP. E. coli catabolite activator protein
   5285..6367    -  CDS            lacI: lac repressor; lacI; The lac repressor binds to the lac operator to inhibit transcription in E. coli. This inhibition can be relieved by adding lactose or isopropyl-β-D-thiogalactopyranoside (IPTG).
   6368..6445    -  promoter       lacI promoter: lacI
   6453..6732    -  CDS            TcR (fragment): tetracycline efflux protein; tet; confers resistance to tetracycline
>Addgene plasmid #232022 | pHUE-Clu-α-tail-H7-GFP | addgene full sequence | sequence record 470416 | Addgene NGS Result
AGATCTCGATCCCGCGAAATTAATACGACTCACTATAGGGGAATTGTGAGCGGATAACAATTCCCCTCTA
GAAATAATTTTGTTTAACTTTAAGAAGGAGATATACCATGGGCAGCAGCCATCATCATCATCATCACAGC
AGCGGCCTGGTGCCGCGCGGCAGCCATATGCAGATCTTTGTGAAGACCCTCACTGGCAAAACCATCACCC
TTGAGGTCGAGCCCAGTGACACCATTGAGAATGTCAAAGCCAAAATTCAAGACAAGGAGGGTATCCCACC
TGACCAGCAGCGTCTGATATTTGCCGGCAAACAGCTGGAGGATGGCCGCACTCTCTCAGACTACAACATC
CAGAAAGAGTCCACCCTGCACCTGGTGTTGCGCCTCCGCGGTGGTAGCTTGATGCCCTTCTCTCCGTACG
AGCCCCTGAACTTCCACGCCATGTTCCAGCCCTTCCTTGAGATGATACACGAGGCTCAGCAGGCCATGGA
CATCCACTTCGGCGGCATGGTGAGCAAGGGCGAGGAGCTGTTCACCGGGGTGGTGCCCATCCTGGTCGAG
CTGGACGGCGACGTAAACGGCCACAAGTTCAGCGTGTCCGGCGAGGGCGAGGGCGATGCCACCTACGGCA
AGCTGACCCTGAAGTTCATCTGCACCACCGGCAAGCTGCCCGTGCCCTGGCCCACCCTCGTGACCACCCT
GACCTACGGCGTGCAGTGCTTCAGCCGCTACCCCGACCACATGAAGCAGCACGACTTCTTCAAGTCCGCC
ATGCCCGAAGGCTACGTCCAGGAGCGCACCATCTTCTTCAAGGACGACGGCAACTACAAGACCCGCGCCG
AGGTGAAGTTCGAGGGCGACACCCTGGTGAACCGCATCGAGCTGAAGGGCATCGACTTCAAGGAGGACGG
CAACATCCTGGGGCACAAGCTGGAGTACAACTACAACAGCCACAACGTCTATATCATGGCCGACAAGCAG
AAGAACGGCATCAAGGTGAACTTCAAGATCCGCCACAACATCGAGGACGGCAGCGTGCAGCTCGCCGACC
ACTACCAGCAGAACACCCCCATCGGCGACGGCCCCGTGCTGCTGCCCGACAACCACTACCTGAGCACCCA
GTCCGCCCTGAGCAAAGACCCCAACGAGAAGCGCGATCACATGGTCCTGCTGGAGTTCGTGACCGCCGCC
GGGATCACTCTCGGCATGGACGAGCTGTACAAGTAAGCTTAGATCCGGCTGCTAACAAAGCCCGAAAGGA
AGCTGAGTTGGCTGCTGCCACCGCTGAGCAATAACTAGCATAACCCCTTGGGGCCTCTAAACGGGTCTTG
AGGGGTTTTTTGCTGAAAGGAGGAACTATATCCGGATATCCCGCAAGAGGCCCGGCAGTACCGGCATAAC
CAAGCCTATGCCTACAGCATCCAGGGTGACGGTGCCGAGGATGACGATGAGCGCATTGTTAGATTTCATA
CACGGTGCCTGACTGCGTTAGCAATTTAACTGTGATAAACTACCGCATTAAAGCTAATTCTTGAAGACGA
AAGGGCCTCGTGATACGCCTATTTTTATAGGTTAATGTCATGATAATAATGGTTTCTTAGACGTCAGGTG
GCACTTTTCGGGGAAATGTGCGCGGAACCCCTATTTGTTTATTTTTCTAAATACATTCAAATATGTATCC
GCTCATGAGACAATAACCCTGATAAATGCTTCAATAATATTGAAAAAGGAAGAGTATGAGTATTCAACAT
TTCCGTGTCGCCCTTATTCCCTTTTTTGCGGCATTTTGCCTTCCTGTTTTTGCTCACCCAGAAACGCTGG
TGAAAGTAAAAGATGCTGAAGATCAGTTGGGTGCACGAGTGGGTTACATCGAACTGGATCTCAACAGCGG
TAAGATCCTTGAGAGTTTTCGCCCCGAAGAACGTTTTCCAATGATGAGCACTTTTAAAGTTCTGCTATGT
GGCGCGGTATTATCCCGTGTTGACGCCGGGCAAGAGCAACTCGGTCGCCGCATACACTATTCTCAGAATG
ACTTGGTTGAGTACTCACCAGTCACAGAAAAGCATCTTACGGATGGCATGACAGTAAGAGAATTATGCAG
TGCTGCCATAACCATGAGTGATAACACTGCGGCCAACTTACTTCTGACAACGATCGGAGGACCGAAGGAG
CTAACCGCTTTTTTGCACAACATGGGGGATCATGTAACTCGCCTTGATCGTTGGGAACCGGAGCTGAATG
AAGCCATACCAAACGACGAGCGTGACACCACGATGCCTGCAGCAATGGCAACAACGTTGCGCAAACTATT
AACTGGCGAACTACTTACTCTAGCTTCCCGGCAACAATTAATAGACTGGATGGAGGCGGATAAAGTTGCA
GGACCACTTCTGCGCTCGGCCCTTCCGGCTGGCTGGTTTATTGCTGATAAATCTGGAGCCGGTGAGCGTG
GGTCTCGCGGTATCATTGCAGCACTGGGGCCAGATGGTAAGCCCTCCCGTATCGTAGTTATCTACACGAC
GGGGAGTCAGGCAACTATGGATGAACGAAATAGACAGATCGCTGAGATAGGTGCCTCACTGATTAAGCAT
TGGTAACTGTCAGACCAAGTTTACTCATATATACTTTAGATTGATTTAAAACTTCATTTTTAATTTAAAA
GGATCTAGGTGAAGATCCTTTTTGATAATCTCATGACCAAAATCCCTTAACGTGAGTTTTCGTTCCACTG
AGCGTCAGACCCCGTAGAAAAGATCAAAGGATCTTCTTGAGATCCTTTTTTTCTGCGCGTAATCTGCTGC
TTGCAAACAAAAAAACCACCGCTACCAGCGGTGGTTTGTTTGCCGGATCAAGAGCTACCAACTCTTTTTC
CGAAGGTAACTGGCTTCAGCAGAGCGCAGATACCAAATACTGTCCTTCTAGTGTAGCCGTAGTTAGGCCA
CCACTTCAAGAACTCTGTAGCACCGCCTACATACCTCGCTCTGCTAATCCTGTTACCAGTGGCTGCTGCC
AGTGGCGATAAGTCGTGTCTTACCGGGTTGGACTCAAGACGATAGTTACCGGATAAGGCGCAGCGGTCGG
GCTGAACGGGGGGTTCGTGCACACAGCCCAGCTTGGAGCGAACGACCTACACCGAACTGAGATACCTACA
GCGTGAGCTATGAGAAAGCGCCACGCTTCCCGAAGGGAGAAAGGCGGACAGGTATCCGGTAAGCGGCAGG
GTCGGAACAGGAGAGCGCACGAGGGAGCTTCCAGGGGGAAACGCCTGGTATCTTTATAGTCCTGTCGGGT
TTCGCCACCTCTGACTTGAGCGTCGATTTTTGTGATGCTCGTCAGGGGGGCGGAGCCTATGGAAAAACGC
CAGCAACGCGGCCTTTTTACGGTTCCTGGCCTTTTGCTGGCCTTTTGCTCACATGTTCTTTCCTGCGTTA
TCCCCTGATTCTGTGGATAACCGTATTACCGCCTTTGAGTGAGCTGATACCGCTCGCCGCAGCCGAACGA
CCGAGCGCAGCGAGTCAGTGAGCGAGGAAGCGGAAGAGCGCCTGATGCGGTATTTTCTCCTTACGCATCT
GTGCGGTATTTCACACCGCAATGGTGCACTCTCAGTACAATCTGCTCTGATGCCGCATAGTTAAGCCAGT
ATACACTCCGCTATCGCTACGTGACTGGGTCATGGCTGCGCCCCGACACCCGCCAACACCCGCTGACGCG
CCCTGACGGGCTTGTCTGCTCCCGGCATCCGCTTACAGACAAGCTGTGACCGTCTCCGGGAGCTGCATGT
GTCAGAGGTTTTCACCGTCATCACCGAAACGCGCGAGGCAGCTGCGGTAAAGCTCATCAGCGTGGTCGTG
AAGCGATTCACAGATGTCTGCCTGTTCATCCGCGTCCAGCTCGTTGAGTTTCTCCAGAAGCGTTAATGTC
TGGCTTCTGATAAAGCGGGCCATGTTAAGGGCGGTTTTTTCCTGTTTGGTCACTGATGCCTCCGTGTAAG
GGGGATTTCTGTTCATGGGGGTAATGATACCGATGAAACGAGAGAGGATGCTCACGATACGGGTTACTGA
TGATGAACATGCCCGGTTACTGGAACGTTGTGAGGGTAAACAACTGGCGGTATGGATGCGGCGGGACCAG
AGAAAAATCACTCAGGGTCAATGCCAGCGCTTCGTTAATACAGATGTAGGTGTTCCACAGGGTAGCCAGC
AGCATCCTGCGATGCAGATCCGGAACATAATGGTGCAGGGCGCTGACTTCCGCGTTTCCAGACTTTACGA
AACACGGAAACCGAAGACCATTCATGTTGTTGCTCAGGTCGCAGACGTTTTGCAGCAGCAGTCGCTTCAC
GTTCGCTCGCGTATCGGTGATTCATTCTGCTAACCAGTAAGGCAACCCCGCCAGCCTAGCCGGGTCCTCA
ACGACAGGAGCACGATCATGCGCACCCGTGGCCAGGACCCAACGCTGCCCGAGATGCGCCGCGTGCGGCT
GCTGGAGATGGCGGACGCGATGGATATGTTCTGCCAAGGGTTGGTTTGCGCATTCACAGTTCTCCGCAAG
AATTGATTGGCTCCAATTCTTGGAGTGGTGAATCCGTTAGCGAGGTGCCGCCGGCTTCCATTCAGGTCGA
GGTGGCCCGGCTCCATGCACCGCGACGCAACGCGGGGAGGCAGACAAGGTATAGGGCGGCGCCTACAATC
CATGCCAACCCGTTCCATGTGCTCGCCGAGGCGGCATAAATCGCCGTGACGATCAGCGGTCCAATGATCG
AAGTTAGGCTGGTAAGAGCCGCGAGCGATCCTTGAAGCTGTCCCTGATGGTCGTCATCTACCTGCCTGGA
CAGCATGGCCTGCAACGCGGGCATCCCGATGCCGCCGGAAGCGAGAAGAATCATAATGGGGAAGGCCATC
CAGCCTCGCGTCGCGAACGCCAGCAAGACGTAGCCCAGCGCGTCGGCCGCCATGCCGGCGATAATGGCCT
GCTTCTCGCCGAAACGTTTGGTGGCGGGACCAGTGACGAAGGCTTGAGCGAGGGCGTGCAAGATTCCGAA
TACCGCAAGCGACAGGCCGATCATCGTCGCGCTCCAGCGAAAGCGGTCCTCGCCGAAAATGACCCAGAGC
GCTGCCGGCACCTGTCCTACGAGTTGCATGATAAAGAAGACAGTCATAAGTGCGGCGACGATAGTCATGC
CCCGCGCCCACCGGAAGGAGCTGACTGGGTTGAAGGCTCTCAAGGGCATCGGTCGAGATCCCGGTGCCTA
ATGAGTGAGCTAACTTACATTAATTGCGTTGCGCTCACTGCCCGCTTTCCAGTCGGGAAACCTGTCGTGC
CAGCTGCATTAATGAATCGGCCAACGCGCGGGGAGAGGCGGTTTGCGTATTGGGCGCCAGGGTGGTTTTT
CTTTTCACCAGTGAGACGGGCAACAGCTGATTGCCCTTCACCGCCTGGCCCTGAGAGAGTTGCAGCAAGC
GGTCCACGCTGGTTTGCCCCAGCAGGCGAAAATCCTGTTTGATGGTGGTTAACGGCGGGATATAACATGA
GCTGTCTTCGGTATCGTCGTATCCCACTACCGAGATATCCGCACCAACGCGCAGCCCGGACTCGGTAATG
GCGCGCATTGCGCCCAGCGCCATCTGATCGTTGGCAACCAGCATCGCAGTGGGAACGATGCCCTCATTCA
GCATTTGCATGGTTTGTTGAAAACCGGACATGGCACTCCAGTCGCCTTCCCGTTCCGCTATCGGCTGAAT
TTGATTGCGAGTGAGATATTTATGCCAGCCAGCCAGACGCAGACGCGCCGAGACAGAACTTAATGGGCCC
GCTAACAGCGCGATTTGCTGGTGACCCAATGCGACCAGATGCTCCACGCCCAGTCGCGTACCGTCTTCAT
GGGAGAAAATAATACTGTTGATGGGTGTCTGGTCAGAGACATCAAGAAATAACGCCGGAACATTAGTGCA
GGCAGCTTCCACAGCAATGGCATCCTGGTCATCCAGCGGATAGTTAATGATCAGCCCACTGACGCGTTGC
GCGAGAAGATTGTGCACCGCCGCTTTACAGGCTTCGACGCCGCTTCGTTCTACCATCGACACCACCACGC
TGGCACCCAGTTGATCGGCGCGAGATTTAATCGCCGCGACAATTTGCGACGGCGCGTGCAGGGCCAGACT
GGAGGTGGCAACGCCAATCAGCAACGACTGTTTGCCCGCCAGTTGTTGTGCCACGCGGTTGGGAATGTAA
TTCAGCTCCGCCATCGCCGCTTCCACTTTTTCCCGCGTTTTCGCAGAAACGTGGCTGGCCTGGTTCACCA
CGCGGGAAACGGTCTGATAAGAGACACCGGCATACTCTGCGACATCGTATAACGTTACTGGTTTCACATT
CACCACCCTGAATTGACTCTCTTCCGGGCGCTATCATGCCATACCGCGAAAGGTTTTGCGCCATTCGATG
GTGTCCGGGATCTCGACGCTCTCCCTTATGCGACTCCTGCATTAGGAAGCAGCCCAGTAGTAGGTTGAGG
CCGTTGAGCACCGCCGCCGCAAGGAATGGTGCATGCAAGGAGATGGCGCCCAACAGTCCCCCGGCCACGG
GGCCTGCCACCATACCCACGCCGAAACAAGCGCTCATGAGCCCGAAGTGGCGAGCCCGATCTTCCCCATC
GGTGATGTCGGCGATATAGGCGCCAGCAACCGCACCTGTGGCGCCGGTGATGCCGGCCACGATGCGTCCG
GCGTAGAGGATCG
